Addgene plasmid #160295: pCY5h
Purpose: Yeast CRISPR plasmid targeting the hphMX cassette
Depositing lab: Amir Aharoni. Depositing organization: Ben-Gurion University. Publication: Marker-free genetic manipulations in yeast using CRISPR/CAS9 system. Soreanu I, Hendler A, Dahan D, Dovrat D, Aharoni A. Curr Genet. 2018 Oct;64(5):1129-1139. doi: 10.1007/s00294-018-0831-y. Epub 2018 Apr 6. PubMed 29626221.
Backbone
  Vector backbone: pCAS (Addgene #60847)
  Backbone manufacturer: Jamie Cate
  Total vector size (bp): 10151
  Vector type: CRISPR
  Selectable markers: URA3
Growth in bacteria
  Bacterial resistance: Ampicillin, 100 μg/mL
  Growth temperature: 37°C
  Growth strain: DH5alpha
  Copy number: High Copy
Gene/Insert 1
  Gene/Insert name: sgRNA expression cassette (with guide targeting hph: GACCTGATGCAGCTCTCGGA)
  Species: Synthetic
  Insert size (bp): 379
Gene/Insert 2
  Gene/Insert name: URA3 selection cassette
  Species: S. cerevisiae (budding yeast)
  Insert size (bp): 1385
Gene/Insert 3
  Gene/Insert name: sgRNA expression cassette (without guide)
  Species: Synthetic
  Insert size (bp): 365
Gene/Insert 4
  Gene/Insert name: Cas9
  Species: Streptococcus pyogenes
  Insert size (bp): 4176
  Tag / fusion protein: SV40 NLS (C terminal on insert); 8xHis-tag (C terminal on insert)
Terms and licenses: Academic/Nonprofit Terms; Industry Terms: Not Available to Industry
How to cite: pCY5h was a gift from Amir Aharoni (Addgene plasmid # 160295 ; http://n2t.net/addgene:160295 ; RRID:Addgene_160295)
