[The description below was written by a language model from this plasmid's Addgene catalogue record and pLannotate feature annotations shown in this document.]
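Description:
pCY5h is a yeast CRISPR/Cas9 plasmid derived from the pCAS backbone and designed to cut the hphMX (hygromycin resistance) cassette in Saccharomyces cerevisiae. It is an E. coli–yeast shuttle vector of about 10.1 kb. A high-copy ColE1/pUC-type origin and an ampicillin resistance gene (bla with its own promoter) support propagation in bacteria. A 2μ origin provides episomal maintenance in yeast, and a URA3 cassette (native promoter and coding sequence) provides selection. Because URA3 is counterselectable with 5-fluoroorotic acid, the plasmid can in principle be selected against after editing. Short fragments of a bom region and an M13 origin are also annotated as backbone remnants.

The payload consists of Streptococcus pyogenes Cas9 and two sgRNA expression cassettes. The Cas9 coding sequence carries a C-terminal SV40 nuclear localisation signal and a polyhistidine tag, and it is followed by the CYC1 terminator. The record does not name its promoter, although a yeast genomic segment annotated as a predicted ORF lies just upstream. Each sgRNA cassette pairs a tRNA element with the S. pyogenes guide RNA scaffold, suggesting that the tRNA sequence drives guide transcription, though the record does not state this. One cassette carries a guide against the hph gene, while the second has no guide and is presumably available for inserting a user-chosen spacer, though the record does not spell this out.

The associated work concerns marker-free genetic manipulation in yeast. This fits using the plasmid to cleave a genomically integrated hphMX marker so that it can be replaced or removed by repair.
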