Features (pLannotate 1.2.2; 16 found; start..end, strand, type, name):
     43..131     +  ncRNA          tRNA: Accession: RF00005 - tRNA
    225..300     +  misc_RNA       gRNA scaffold: guide RNA scaffold for the Streptococcus pyogenes CRISPR/Cas9 system
    400..615     +  promoter       URA3 promoter: S. cerevisiae URA3
    616..1419    +  CDS            URA3: orotidine-5'-phosphate decarboxylase, required for uracil biosynthesis; S. cerevisiae URA3; yeast auxotrophic marker, counterselectable with 5-fluoroorotic acid (5-FOA)
   1498..1549    +  misc_feature   bom (fragment): basis of mobility region from pBR322
   1550..1787    -  rep_origin     M13 ori (fragment) (sequence partly withheld): M13 bacteriophage origin of replication; arrow indicates direction of (+) strand synthesis
   1796..1900    +  promoter       AmpR promoter: bla
   1901..2761    +  CDS            AmpR: β-lactamase; bla; confers resistance to ampicillin, carbenicillin, and related antibiotics
   2906..2994    +  ncRNA          tRNA: Accession: RF00005 - tRNA
   3074..3149    +  misc_RNA       gRNA scaffold: guide RNA scaffold for the Streptococcus pyogenes CRISPR/Cas9 system
   3377..3790    -  CDS            YJC7_YEAST: Protein predicted: Swiss-Prot protein existence level 4. From Saccharomyces cerevisiae (strain ATCC 204508 / S288c) (Baker's yeast).
   3945..8048    +  CDS            cas9: CAS9_STRP1 - Also known as csn1 From Streptococcus pyogenes serotype M1.
   8097..8117    +  CDS            7xHis: 6xHis affinity tag
   8121..8310    +  terminator     CYC1 terminator: S. cerevisiae CYC1; transcription terminator for CYC1
   8367..8955    -  rep_origin     ori: high-copy-number ColE1/pMB1/pBR322/pUC origin of replication
   8979..2       -  rep_origin     2μ ori (across the origin): yeast 2μ plasmid origin of replication
>Addgene plasmid #160295 | pCY5h | addgene full sequence | sequence record 464605 | Addgene NGS Result
GTATATGTGTTATGTAGTATACTCTTTCTTCAACAATTAAATACTCTCGGTAGCCAAGTTGGTTTAAGGC
GCAAGACTGTAATTTATCACTACGAAATCTTGAGATCGGGCGTTCGACTCGCCCCCGGGAGAGATGGCCG
GCATGGTCCCAGCCTCCTCGCTGGCGCCGGCTGGGCAACACCTTCGGGTGGCGAATGGGACTTTGACCTG
ATGCAGCTCTCGGAGTTTTAGAGCTAGAAATAGCAAGTTAAAATAAGGCTAGTCCGTTATCAACTTGAAA
AAGTGGCACCGAGTCGGTGCTTTTTTTATTTTTTGTCACTATTGTTATGTAAAATGCCACCTCTGACAGT
ATGGAACGCAAACTTCTGTCTAGTGGATATAGGTCTAGAGATCTACCGGTTCAATTCATCATTTTTTTTT
TATTCTTTTTTTTGATTTCGGTTTCCTTGAAATTTTTTTGATTCGGTAATCTCCGAACAGAAGGAAGAAC
GAAGGAAGGAGCACAGACTTAGATTGGTATATATACGCATATGTAGTGTTGAAGAAACATGAAATTGCCC
AGTATTCTTAACCCAACTGCACAGAACAAAAACCTGCAGGAAACGAAGATAAATCATGTCGAAAGCTACA
TATAAGGAACGTGCTGCTACTCATCCTAGTCCTGTTGCTGCCAAGCTATTTAATATCATGCACGAAAAGC
AAACAAACTTGTGTGCTTCATTGGATGTTCGTACCACCAAGGAATTACTGGAGTTAGTTGAAGCATTAGG
TCCCAAAATTTGTTTACTAAAAACACATGTGGATATCTTGACTGATTTTTCCATGGAGGGCACAGTTAAG
CCGCTAAAGGCATTATCCGCCAAGTACAATTTTTTACTCTTCGAAGACAGAAAATTTGCTGACATTGGTA
ATACAGTCAAATTGCAGTACTCTGCGGGTGTATACAGAATAGCAGAATGGGCAGACATTACGAATGCACA
CGGTGTGGTGGGCCCAGGTATTGTTAGCGGTTTGAAGCAGGCGGCAGAAGAAGTAACAAAGGAACCTAGA
GGCCTTTTGATGTTAGCAGAATTGTCATGCAAGGGCTCCCTATCTACTGGAGAATATACTAAGGGTACTG
TTGACATTGCGAAGAGCGACAAAGATTTTGTTATCGGCTTTATTGCTCAAAGAGACATGGGTGGAAGAGA
TGAAGGTTACGATTGGTTGATTATGACACCCGGTGTGGGTTTAGATGACAAGGGAGACGCATTGGGTCAA
CAGTATAGAACCGTGGATGATGTGGTCTCTACAGGATCTGACATTATTATTGTTGGAAGAGGACTATTTG
CAAAGGGAAGGGATGCTAAGGTAGAGGGTGAACGTTACAGAAAAGCAGGCTGGGAAGCATATTTGAGAAG
ATGCGGCCAGCAAAACTAAAAAACTGTATTATAAGTAAATGCATGTATACTAAACTCACAAATTAGAGCT
TCAATTTAATTATATCAGTTATTACCCTATGCGGTGTGAAATACCGCACAGATGCGTAAGGAGAAAATAC
CGCATCAGGAAATTGTAAGCGTTAATATTTTGTTAAAATTCGCGTTAAATTTTTGTTAAATCAGCTCATT
TTTTAACCAATAGGCCGAAATCGGCAAAATCCCTTATAAATCAAAAGAATAGACCGAGATAGGGT
[37 nt withheld, positions 1676-1712]
AAAGAACGTGGACTCCAACGTCAAAGG
[48 nt withheld, positions 1740-1787]
GCGGCCGCCGCGGAACCCCTATTTGTTTATTTTTCTAAATACATTCAAATATGTATCCGCTCATGAGACA
ATAACCCTGATAAATGCTTCAATAATATTGAAAAAGGAAGAGTATGAGTATTCAACATTTCCGTGTCGCC
CTTATTCCCTTTTTTGCGGCATTTTGCCTTCCTGTTTTTGCTCACCCAGAAACGCTGGTGAAAGTAAAAG
ATGCTGAAGATCAGTTGGGTGCACGAGTGGGTTACATCGAACTGGATCTCAACAGCGGTAAGATCCTTGA
GAGTTTTCGCCCCGAAGAACGTTTTCCAATGATGAGCACTTTTAAAGTTCTGCTATGTGGCGCGGTATTA
TCCCGTATTGACGCCGGGCAAGAGCAACTCGGTCGCCGCATACACTATTCTCAGAATGACTTGGTTGAGT
ACTCACCAGTCACAGAAAAGCATCTTACGGATGGCATGACAGTAAGAGAATTATGCAGTGCTGCCATAAC
CATGAGTGATAACACTGCGGCCAACTTACTTCTGACAACGATCGGAGGACCGAAGGAGCTAACCGCTTTT
TTGCACAACATGGGGGATCATGTAACTCGCCTTGATCGTTGGGAACCGGAGCTGAATGAAGCCATACCAA
ACGACGAGCGTGACACCACGATGCCTGTAGCAATGGCAACAACGTTGCGCAAACTATTAACTGGCGAACT
ACTTACTCTAGCTTCCCGGCAACAATTAATAGACTGGATGGAGGCGGATAAAGTTGCAGGACCACTTCTG
CGCTCGGCCCTTCCGGCTGGCTGGTTTATTGCTGATAAATCTGGAGCCGGTGAGCGTGGGTCTCGCGGTA
TCATTGCAGCACTGGGGCCAGATGGTAAGCCCTCCCGTATCGTAGTTATCTACACGACGGGGAGTCAGGC
AACTATGGATGAACGAAATAGACAGATCGCTGAGATAGGTGCCTCACTGATTAAGCATTGGTAACTGTCA
GACCAAGTTTACTCATATATACTTTAGATTGATTTAAAACTTCATTTTTAATTTAAAAGGATCTAGGTGA
AGATCCTTTTTGATAATCTTAATTAAGTATATGTGTTATGTAGTATACTCTTTCTTCAACAATTAAATAC
TCTCGGTAGCCAAGTTGGTTTAAGGCGCAAGACTGTAATTTATCACTACGAAATCTTGAGATCGGGCGTT
CGACTCGCCCCCGGGAGAGATGGCCGGCATGGTCCCAGCCTCCTCGCTGGCGCCGGCTGGGCAACACCTT
CGGGTGGCGAATGGGACTTTGTTAACGTTTTAGAGCTAGAAATAGCAAGTTAAAATAAGGCTAGTCCGTT
ATCAACTTGAAAAAGTGGCACCGAGTCGGTGCTTTTTTTATTTTTTGTCACTATTGTTATGTAAAATGCC
ACCTCTGACAGTATGGAACGCAAACTTCTGTCTAGTGGATACTCGAGAACCCTTAATAGTCGAACAAGAA
GCAGGCAAAGTTTAGAGCACTGCCCCTCCGCACTCAAAAAAGAAAAAACTAGGAGGAAAATAAAATTCTC
AACCACACAAACACATAAACACATACAAATACAAATACAAGCTTATTTACTTGACATCGCGCGATCTTCC
ACTATTCAGCGCCGTCCGCCCTCTCTCGTGTTTTTTGTTTACGCGACAACTATGCGAAATCCGGAGCAAC
GGGCAACCGTTTGGGGAAAGACCACACCCACGCGCGATCGCCATGGCAACGAGGTCGCACACGCCCCACA
CCCAGACCTCCCTGCGAGCGGGCATGGGTACAATGTCCCCGTTGCCACAGACACCACTTCGTAGCACAGC
GCAGAGCGTAGCGTGTTGTTGCTGCTGACAAAAGAAAATTTTTCTTAGCAAAGCAAAGGAGGGGAAGCAC
GGGCAGATAGCACCGTACCATACCCTTGGAAACTCGAAATGAACGAAGCAGGAAATGAGAGAATGAGAGT
TTTGTAGGTATATATAGCGGTAGTGTTTGCGCGTTACCATCATCTTCTGGATCTATCTATTGTTCTTTTC
CTCATCACTTTCCCCTTTTTCGCTCTTCTTCTTGTCTTTTATTTCTTTCTTTTTTTTAATTGTTCCCTCG
ATTGGCTATCTACCAAAGAATCCAAACTTAATACACGTATTTATTTGTCCAATTACCATGGATAAGAAAT
ACTCAATAGGCTTAGATATCGGCACAAATAGCGTCGGATGGGCGGTGATCACTGATGAATATAAGGTTCC
GTCTAAAAAGTTCAAGGTTCTGGGAAATACAGACCGCCACAGTATCAAAAAAAATCTTATAGGGGCTCTT
TTATTTGACAGTGGAGAGACAGCGGAAGCGACTCGTCTCAAACGGACAGCTCGTAGAAGGTATACACGTC
GGAAGAATCGTATTTGTTATCTACAGGAGATTTTTTCAAATGAGATGGCGAAAGTAGATGATAGTTTCTT
TCATCGACTTGAAGAGTCTTTTTTGGTGGAAGAAGACAAGAAGCATGAACGTCATCCTATTTTTGGAAAT
ATAGTAGATGAAGTTGCTTATCATGAGAAATATCCAACTATCTATCATCTGCGAAAAAAATTGGTAGATT
CTACTGATAAAGCGGATTTGCGCTTAATCTATTTGGCCTTAGCGCATATGATTAAGTTTCGTGGTCATTT
TTTGATTGAGGGAGATTTAAATCCTGATAATAGTGATGTGGACAAACTATTTATCCAGTTGGTACAAACC
TACAATCAATTATTTGAAGAAAACCCTATTAACGCAAGTGGAGTAGATGCTAAAGCGATTCTTTCTGCAC
GATTGAGTAAATCAAGACGATTAGAAAATCTCATTGCTCAGCTCCCCGGTGAGAAGAAAAATGGCTTATT
TGGGAATCTCATTGCTTTGTCATTGGGTTTGACCCCTAATTTTAAATCAAATTTTGATTTGGCAGAAGAT
GCTAAATTACAGCTTTCAAAAGATACTTACGATGATGATTTAGATAATTTATTGGCGCAAATTGGAGATC
AATATGCTGATTTGTTTTTGGCAGCTAAGAATTTATCAGATGCTATTTTACTTTCAGATATCCTAAGAGT
AAATACTGAAATAACTAAGGCTCCCCTATCAGCTTCAATGATTAAACGCTACGATGAACATCATCAAGAC
TTGACTCTTTTAAAAGCTTTAGTTCGACAACAACTTCCAGAAAAGTATAAAGAAATCTTTTTTGATCAAT
CAAAAAACGGATATGCAGGTTATATTGATGGGGGAGCTAGCCAAGAAGAATTTTATAAATTTATCAAACC
AATTTTAGAAAAAATGGATGGTACTGAGGAATTATTGGTGAAACTAAATCGTGAAGATTTGCTGCGCAAG
CAACGGACCTTTGACAACGGCTCTATTCCCCATCAAATTCACTTGGGTGAGCTGCATGCTATTTTGAGAA
GACAAGAAGACTTTTATCCATTTTTAAAAGACAATCGTGAGAAGATTGAAAAAATCTTGACTTTTCGAAT
TCCTTATTATGTTGGTCCATTGGCGCGTGGCAATAGTCGTTTTGCATGGATGACTCGGAAGTCTGAAGAA
ACAATTACCCCATGGAATTTTGAAGAAGTTGTCGATAAAGGTGCTTCAGCTCAATCATTTATTGAACGCA
TGACAAACTTTGATAAAAATCTTCCAAATGAAAAAGTACTACCAAAACATAGTTTGCTTTATGAGTATTT
TACGGTTTATAACGAATTGACAAAGGTCAAATATGTTACTGAAGGAATGCGAAAACCAGCATTTCTTTCA
GGTGAACAGAAGAAAGCCATTGTTGATTTACTCTTCAAAACAAATCGAAAAGTAACCGTTAAGCAATTAA
AAGAAGATTATTTCAAAAAAATAGAATGTTTTGATAGTGTTGAAATTTCAGGAGTTGAAGATAGATTTAA
TGCTTCATTAGGTACCTACCATGATTTGCTAAAAATTATTAAAGATAAAGATTTTTTGGATAATGAAGAA
AATGAAGATATCTTAGAGGATATTGTTTTAACATTGACCTTATTTGAAGATAGGGAGATGATTGAGGAAA
GACTTAAAACATATGCTCACCTCTTTGATGATAAGGTGATGAAACAGCTTAAACGTCGCCGTTATACTGG
TTGGGGACGTTTGTCTCGAAAATTGATTAATGGTATTAGGGATAAGCAATCTGGCAAAACAATATTAGAT
TTTTTGAAATCAGATGGTTTTGCCAATCGCAATTTTATGCAGCTGATCCATGATGATAGTTTGACATTTA
AAGAAGACATTCAAAAAGCACAAGTGTCTGGACAAGGCGATAGTTTACATGAACATATTGCAAATTTAGC
TGGTAGCCCTGCTATTAAAAAAGGTATTTTACAGACTGTAAAAGTTGTTGATGAATTGGTCAAAGTAATG
GGGCGGCATAAGCCAGAAAATATCGTTATTGAAATGGCACGTGAAAATCAGACAACTCAAAAGGGCCAGA
AAAATTCGCGAGAGCGTATGAAACGAATCGAAGAAGGTATCAAAGAATTAGGAAGTCAGATTCTTAAAGA
GCATCCTGTTGAAAATACTCAATTGCAAAATGAAAAGCTCTATCTCTATTATCTCCAAAATGGAAGAGAC
ATGTATGTGGACCAAGAATTAGATATTAATCGTTTAAGTGATTATGATGTCGATCACATTGTTCCACAAA
GTTTCCTTAAAGACGATTCAATAGACAATAAGGTCTTAACGCGTTCTGATAAAAATCGTGGTAAATCGGA
TAACGTTCCAAGTGAAGAAGTAGTCAAAAAGATGAAAAACTATTGGAGACAACTTCTAAACGCCAAGTTA
ATCACTCAACGTAAGTTTGATAATTTAACGAAAGCTGAACGTGGAGGTTTGAGTGAACTTGATAAAGCTG
GTTTTATCAAACGCCAATTGGTTGAAACTCGCCAAATCACTAAGCATGTGGCACAAATTTTGGATAGTCG
CATGAATACTAAATACGATGAAAATGATAAACTTATTCGAGAGGTTAAAGTGATTACCTTAAAATCTAAA
TTAGTTTCTGACTTCCGAAAAGATTTCCAATTCTATAAAGTACGTGAGATTAACAATTACCATCATGCCC
ATGATGCGTATCTAAATGCCGTCGTTGGAACTGCTTTGATTAAGAAATATCCAAAACTTGAATCGGAGTT
TGTCTATGGTGATTATAAAGTTTATGATGTTCGTAAAATGATTGCTAAGTCTGAGCAAGAAATAGGCAAA
GCAACCGCAAAATATTTCTTTTACTCTAATATCATGAACTTCTTCAAAACAGAAATTACACTTGCAAATG
GAGAGATTCGCAAACGCCCTCTAATCGAAACTAATGGGGAAACTGGAGAAATTGTCTGGGATAAAGGGCG
AGATTTTGCCACAGTGCGCAAAGTATTGTCCATGCCCCAAGTCAATATTGTCAAGAAAACAGAAGTACAG
ACAGGCGGATTCTCCAAGGAGTCAATTTTACCAAAAAGAAATTCGGACAAGCTTATTGCTCGTAAAAAAG
ACTGGGATCCAAAAAAATATGGTGGTTTTGATAGTCCAACGGTAGCTTATTCAGTCCTAGTGGTTGCTAA
GGTGGAAAAAGGGAAATCGAAGAAGTTAAAATCCGTTAAAGAGTTACTAGGGATCACAATTATGGAAAGA
AGTTCCTTTGAAAAAAATCCGATTGACTTTTTAGAAGCTAAAGGATATAAGGAAGTTAAAAAAGACTTAA
TCATTAAACTACCTAAATATAGTCTTTTTGAGTTAGAAAACGGTCGTAAACGGATGCTGGCTAGTGCCGG
AGAATTACAAAAAGGAAATGAGCTGGCTCTGCCAAGCAAATATGTGAATTTTTTATATTTAGCTAGTCAT
TATGAAAAGTTGAAGGGTAGTCCAGAAGATAACGAACAAAAACAATTGTTTGTGGAGCAGCATAAGCATT
ATTTAGATGAGATTATTGAGCAAATCAGTGAATTTTCTAAGCGTGTTATTTTAGCAGATGCCAATTTAGA
TAAAGTTCTTAGTGCATATAACAAACATAGAGACAAACCAATACGTGAACAAGCAGAAAATATTATTCAT
TTATTTACGTTGACGAATCTTGGAGCTCCCGCTGCTTTTAAATATTTTGATACAACAATTGATCGTAAAC
GATATACGTCTACAAAAGAAGTTTTAGATGCCACTCTTATCCATCAATCCATCACTGGTCTTTATGAAAC
ACGCATTGATTTGAGTCAGCTAGGAGGTGACGGTGGAGGGCCAAAAAAGAAAAGAAAAGTTGAAGATGCT
TCTGCTCATCATCACCATCACCATCACCATTAAATCCGCTCTAACCGAAAAGGAAGGAGTTAGACAACCT
GAAGTCTAGGTCCCTATTTATTTTTTTATAGTTATGTTAGTATTAAGAACGTTATTTATATTTCAAATTT
TTCTTTTTTTTCTGTACAGACGCGTGTACGCATGTAACATTATACTGAAAACCTTGCTTGAGAAGGTTTT
GGGACGCTCGAAGTGAGCAAAAGGCCAGCAAAAGGCCAGGAACCGTAAAAAGGCCGCGTTGCTGGCGTTT
TTCCATAGGCTCCGCCCCCCTGACGAGCATCACAAAAATCGACGCTCAAGTCAGAGGTGGCGAAACCCGA
CAGGACTATAAAGATACCAGGCGTTTCCCCCTGGAAGCTCCCTCGTGCGCTCTCCTGTTCCGACCCTGCC
GCTTACCGGATACCTGTCCGCCTTTCTCCCTTCGGGAAGCGTGGCGCTTTCTCATAGCTCACGCTGTAGG
TATCTCAGTTCGGTGTAGGTCGTTCGCTCCAAGCTGGGCTGTGTGCACGAACCCCCCGTTCAGCCCGACC
GCTGCGCCTTATCCGGTAACTATCGTCTTGAGTCCAACCCGGTAAGACACGACTTATCGCCACTGGCAGC
AGCCACTGGTAACAGGATTAGCAGAGCGAGGTATGTAGGCGGTGCTACAGAGTTCTTGAAGTGGTGGCCT
AACTACGGCTACACTAGAAGAACAGTATTTGGTATCTGCGCTCTGCTGAAGCCAGTTACCTTCGGAAAAA
GAGTTGGTAGCTCTTGATCCGGCAAACAAACCACCGCTGGTAGCGGTGGTTTTTTTGTTTGCAAGCAGCA
GATTACGCGCAGAAAAAAAGGATCTCAAGAAGATCCTTTGATCTTTTCTACCGAAGCATCTGTGCTTCAT
TTTGTAGAACAAAAATGCAACGCGAGAGCGCTAATTTTTCAAACAAAGAATCTGAGCTGCATTTTTACAG
AACAGAAATGCAACGCGAAAGCGCTATTTTACCAACGAAGAATCTGTGCTTCATTTTTGTAAAACAAAAA
TGCAACGCGAGAGCGCTAATTTTTCAAACAAAGAATCTGAGCTGCATTTTTACAGAACAGAAATGCAACG
CGAGAGCGCTATTTTACCAACAAAGAATCTATACTTCTTTTTTGTTCTACAAAAATGCATCCCGAGAGCG
CTATTTTTCTAACAAAGCATCTTAGATTACTTTTTTTCTCCTTTGTGCGCTCTATAATGCAGTCTCTTGA
TAACTTTTTGCACTGTAGGTCCGTTAAGGTTAGAAGAAGGCTACTTTGGTGTCTATTTTCTCTTCCATAA
AAAAAGCCTGACTCCACTTCCCGCGTTTACTGATTACTAGCGAAGCTGCGGGTGCATTTTTTCAAGATAA
AGGCATCCCCGATTATATTCTATACCGATGTGGATTGCGCATACTTTGTGAACAGAAAGTGATAGCGTTG
ATGATTCTTCATTGGTCAGAAAATTATGAACGGTTTCTTCTATTTTGTCTCTATATACTACGTATAGGAA
ATGTTTACATTTTCGTATTGTTTTCGATTCACTCTATGAATAGTTCTTACTACAATTTTTTTGTCTAAAG
AGTAATACTAGAGATAAACATAAAAAATGTAGAGGTCGAGTTTAGATGCAAGTTCAAGGAGCGAAAGGTG
GATGGGTAGGTTATATAGGGATATAGCACAGAGATATATAGCAAAGAGATACTTTTGAGCAATGTTTGTG
GAAGCGGTATTCGCAATATTTTAGTAGCCCGTTACAGTCCGGTGCGTTTTTGGTTTTTTGAAAGTGCGTC
TTCAGAGCGCTTTTGGTTTTCAAAAGCGCTCTGAAGTTCCTATACTTTCTAGAGAATAGGAACTTCGGAA
TAGGAACTTCAAAGCGTTTCCGAAAACGAGCGCTTCCGAAAATGCAACGCGAGCTGCGCACATACAGCTC
ACTGTTCACGTCGCACCTATATCTGCGTGTTGCCTGTATATATATATACATGAGAAGAACGGCATAGTGC
GTGTTTATGCTTAAATGC
